>Addgene plasmid #49321 | pME_GGWDest+ | depositor full sequence | sequence record 72953 | Full Sequence
CTTTCCTGCGTTATCCCCTGATTCTGTGGATAACCGTATTACCGCCTTTGAGTGAGCTGATACCGCTCGC
CGCAGCCGAACGACCGAGCGCAGCGAGTCAGTGAGCGAGGAAGCGGAAGAGCGCCCAATACGCAAACCGC
CTCTCCCCGCGCGTTGGCCGATTCATTAATGCAGGGCGCCTCCCCCATTGACGTCAATTACGGTAAATGG
CCCGCCTGGCTCAATGCCCATTGACGTCAATAGGACCACCCACCATTGACGTCAATGGGATGGCTCATTG
CCCATTCATATCCGTTCTCACGCCCCCTATTGACGTCAATGACGGTAAATGGCCCACTTGGCAGTACATC
AATATCTATTAATAGTAACTTGGCAAGTACATTACTATTGGAAGTACGCCAGGGTACATTGGCAGTACTC
CCATTGACGTCAATGGCGGTAAATGGCCCGCGATGGCTGCCAAGTACATCCCCATTGACGTCAATGGGGA
GGGGCAATGACGCAAATGGGCGTTCCATTGACGTAAATGGGCGGTAGGCGTGCCTAATGGGAGGTCTATA
TAAGCAATGCTCGTTTAGGGAACCGCCATTCTGCCTGGGGACGTCGGAGCAAGCTTGATTTAGGTGACAC
TATAGACGGCCAGTCTTAAGCTCGGGCCCCAAATAATGATTTTATTTTGACTGATAGTGACCTGTTCGTT
GCAACAAATTGATGAGCAATGCTTTTTTATAATGCCAACTTTGTACAAAAAAGCAGGCTTGTAAAACGAC
GGCCAGTGAGCGCGCGTAATACGACTCACTATAGGGCGAATTGGGTACCGCCGCCATGGCGAGACCCGCG
CTTAATGCGCCGCTACAGGGCGCGTCCATTCGCCATTCAGGCTGCGCAACTGTTGGGAAGGGCGATCGGT
GCGGGCCTCTTCGCTATTACGCCAGCTGGCGAAAGGGGGATGTGCTGCAAGGCGATTAAGTTGGGTAACG
CCAGGGTTTTCCCAGTCACGACGTTGTAAAACGACGGCCAGTGAATTGTAATACGACTCACTATAGGGCG
AATTGGGCCCGACGTCGCATGCTCCCGGCCGCCATGGCGGCCGCGGGAATTCGATATCACTAGTGAATTC
GCGGCCGCCTGCAGGTCGACCATATGGGAGAGCTCCCAACGCGTTGGATGCATAGCTTGAGTATTCTATA
GTGTCACCTAAATAGCTTGGCGTAATCATGGTCATAGCTGTTTCCTGTGTGAAATTGTTATCCGCTCACA
ATTCCACACAACATACGAGCCGGAAGCATAAAGTGTAAAGCCTGGGGTGCCTAATGAGTGAGCTAACTCA
CATTAATTGCGTTGCGCTCACTGCCCGCTTTCCAGTCGGGAAACCTGTCGTGCCAGCTGCATTAATGAAT
CGGCCAACGCGCGGGGAGAGGCGGTTTGCGTATTGGGCGCTCTTCCGCTTCCTCGCTCACTGACTCGCTG
CGCTCGGGGTCTCTTAAGGCTCGAGGTCGACGGTATCGATAAGCTTGATATCGAATTCCTGCAGCCCGGG
GGATCCACTAGTTCTAGAGCGGCCGCCACCGCGGTGGAGCTCCAGCTTTTGTTCCCTTTAGTGAGGGTTA
ATTGCGCGCTTGGCGTAATCATGGTCATAGCACCCAGCTTTCTTGTACAAAGTTGGCATTATAAGAAAGC
ATTGCTTATCAATTTGTTGCAACGAACAGGTCACTATCAGTCAAAATAAAATCATTATTTGCCATCCAGC
TGATATCCCCTCTCATCCTCCCGGGTAACTAAGTAAGGATCTCGACCGATCCTGAGAACTTCAGGGTGAG
TTTGGGGACCCTTGATTGTTCTTTCTTTTTCGCTATTGTAAAATTCATGTTATATGGAGGGGGCAAAGTT
TTCAGGGTGTTGTTTAGAATGGGAAGATGTCCCTTGTATCACCATGGACCCTCATGATAATTTTGTTTCT
TTCACTTTCTACTCTGTTGACAACCATTGTCTCCTCTTATTTTCTTTTCATTTTCTGTAACTTTTTCGTT
AAACTTTAGCTTGCATTTGTAACGAATTTTTAAATTCACTTTTGTTTATTTGTCAGATTGTAAGTACTTT
CTCTAATCACTTTTTTTTCAAGGCAATCAGGGTATATTATATTGTACTTCAGCACAGTTTTAGAGAACAA
TTGTTATAATTAAATGATAAGGTAGAATATTTCTGCATATAAATTCTGGCTGGCGTGGAAATATTCTTAT
TGGTAGAAACAACTACACCCTGGTCATCATCCTGCCTTTCTCTTTATGGTTACAATGATATACACTGTTT
GAGATGAGGATAAAATACTCTGAGTCCAAACCGGGCCCCTCTGCTAACCATGTTCATGCCTTCTTCTCTT
TCCTACAGCTCCTGGGCAACGTGCTGGTTGTTGTGCTGTCTCATCATTTTGGCAAAGAATTAATTCCTCG
ACGGATCGTAGATCCAGACATGATAAGATACATTGATGAGTTTGGACAAACCACAACTAGAATGCAGTGA
AAAAAATGCTTTATTTGTGAAATTTGTGATGCTATTGCTTTATTTGTAACCATTATAAGCTGCAATAAAC
AAGTTAACAACAACAATTGCATTCATTTTATGTTTCAGGTTCAGGGGGAGGTGTGGGAGGTTTTTTAATT
CGCGGCCGCTCTAGAACTCATATGGCGCGCCAGATCTGGCGTGATATCCCCTATAGTGAGTCGTATTACA
TGGTCATAGCTGTTTCCTGGCAGCTCTGGCCCGTGTCTCAAAATCTCTGATGTTACATTGCACAAGATAA
AAATATATCATCATGAACAATAAAACTGTCTGCTTACATAAACAGTAATACAAGGGGTGTTATGAGCCAT
ATTCAACGGGAAACGTCGAGGCCGCGATTAAATTCCAACATGGATGCTGATTTATATGGGTATAAATGGG
CTCGCGATAATGTCGGGCAATCAGGTGCGACAATCTATCGCTTGTATGGGAAGCCCGATGCGCCAGAGTT
GTTTCTGAAACATGGCAAAGGTAGCGTTGCCAATGATGTTACAGATGAGATGGTCAGACTAAACTGGCTG
ACGGAATTTATGCCTCTTCCGACCATCAAGCATTTTATCCGTACTCCTGATGATGCATGGTTACTCACCA
CTGCGATCCCCGGAAAAACAGCATTCCAGGTATTAGAAGAATATCCTGATTCAGGTGAAAATATTGTTGA
TGCGCTGGCAGTGTTCCTGCGCCGGTTGCATTCGATTCCTGTTTGTAATTGTCCTTTTAACAGCGATCGC
GTATTTCGTCTCGCTCAGGCGCAATCACGAATGAATAACGGTTTGGTTGATGCGAGTGATTTTGATGACG
AGCGTAATGGCTGGCCTGTTGAACAAGTCTGGAAAGAAATGCATAAACTTTTGCCATTCTCACCGGATTC
AGTCGTCACTCATGGTGATTTCTCACTTGATAACCTTATTTTTGACGAGGGGAAATTAATAGGTTGTATT
GATGTTGGACGAGTCGGAATCGCAGACCGATACCAGGATCTTGCCATCCTATGGAACTGCCTCGGTGAGT
TTTCTCCTTCATTACAGAAACGGCTTTTTCAAAAATATGGTATTGATAATCCTGATATGAATAAATTGCA
GTTTCATTTGATGCTCGATGAGTTTTTCTAATCAGAATTGGTTAATTGGTTGTAACACTGGCAGAGCATT
ACGCTGACTTGACGGGACGGCGCAAGCTCATGACCAAAATCCCTTAACGTGAGTTACGCGTCGTTCCACT
GAGCGTCAGACCCCGTAGAAAAGATCAAAGGATCTTCTTGAGATCCTTTTTTTCTGCGCGTAATCTGCTG
CTTGCAAACAAAAAAACCACCGCTACCAGCGGTGGTTTGTTTGCCGGATCAAGAGCTACCAACTCTTTTT
CCGAAGGTAACTGGCTTCAGCAGAGCGCAGATACCAAATACTGTCCTTCTAGTGTAGCCGTAGTTAGGCC
ACCACTTCAAGAACTCTGTAGCACCGCCTACATACCTCGCTCTGCTAATCCTGTTACCAGTGGCTGCTGC
CAGTGGCGATAAGTCGTGTCTTACCGGGTTGGACTCAAGACGATAGTTACCGGATAAGGCGCAGCGGTCG
GGCTGAACGGGGGGTTCGTGCACACAGCCCAGCTTGGAGCGAACGACCTACACCGAACTGAGATACCTAC
AGCGTGAGCATTGAGAAAGCGCCACGCTTCCCGAAGGGAGAAAGGCGGACAGGTATCCGGTAAGCGGCAG
GGTCGGAACAGGAGAGCGCACGAGGGAGCTTCCAGGGGGAAACGCCTGGTATCTTTATAGTCCTGTCGGG
TTTCGCCACCTCTGACTTGAGCGTCGATTTTTGTGATGCTCGTCAGGGGGGCGGAGCCTATGGAAAAACG
CCAGCAACGCGGCCTTTTTACGGTTCCTGGCCTTTTGCTGGCCTTTTGCTCACATGTT
Features (pLannotate 1.2.2; 26 found; start..end, strand, type, name):
    121..174     +  CDS            lacI (fragment): lac repressor; lacI; The lac repressor binds to the lac operator to inhibit transcription in E. coli. This inhibition can be relieved by adding lactose or isopropyl-β-D-thiogalactopyranoside (IPTG).
    175..583     +  promoter       CMV IE94 promoter (fragment): enhancer/promoter region of simian cytomegalovirus major immediate early transcription unit IE94
    618..636     +  promoter       SP6 promoter: promoter for bacteriophage SP6 RNA polymerase
    660..759     +  protein_bind   attL1: mutant version of attL; recombination site for the Gateway® LR reaction LR Clonase™
    759..779     -  CDS            lacZα (fragment): LacZα fragment of β-galactosidase; lacZ fragment
    787..805     +  promoter       T7 promoter: promoter for bacteriophage T7 RNA polymerase
    836..865     -  rep_origin     f1 ori (fragment): f1 bacteriophage origin of replication; arrow indicates direction of (+) strand synthesis
    869..1026    -  CDS            lacZα (fragment): LacZα fragment of β-galactosidase; lacZ fragment
   1029..1047    +  promoter       T7 promoter: promoter for bacteriophage T7 RNA polymerase
   1111..1173    -  CDS            VESPI_VESMG (fragment): Experimental evidence at protein level: Swiss-Prot protein existence level 1. Shows contractile activity on isolated ileum smooth muscle. From Vespa magnifica (Hornet).
   1185..1203    -  promoter       SP6 promoter: promoter for bacteriophage SP6 RNA polymerase
   1245..1261    -  protein_bind   lac operator: The lac repressor binds to the lac operator to inhibit transcription in E. coli. This inhibition can be relieved by adding lactose or isopropyl-β-D-thiogalactopyranoside (IPTG). lac repressor encoded by lacI
   1269..1299    -  promoter       lac promoter: promoter for the E. coli lac operon
   1314..1335    -  protein_bind   CAP binding site: CAP binding activates transcription in the presence of cAMP. E. coli catabolite activator protein
   1348..1440    -  CDS            lacI (fragment): lac repressor; lacI; The lac repressor binds to the lac operator to inhibit transcription in E. coli. This inhibition can be relieved by adding lactose or isopropyl-β-D-thiogalactopyranoside (IPTG).
   1442..1477    -  rep_origin     RSF ori (fragment): Plasmids containing the RSF 1030 origin of replication can be propagated in E. coli cells that contain additional plasmids with compatible origins.
   1490..1582    -  misc_feature   MCS (fragment): pBluescript multiple cloning site
   1595..1613    -  promoter       T3 promoter: promoter for bacteriophage T3 RNA polymerase
   1642..1741    -  protein_bind   attL2: mutant version of attL; recombination site for the Gateway® LR reaction LR Clonase™
   1816..2388    +  intron         β-globin intron: intron from rabbit β-globin gene
   2386..2451    +  CDS            HBB (fragment): HBB_LEPEU - Experimental evidence at protein level: Swiss-Prot protein existence level 1. Involved in oxygen transport from the lung to the various peripheral tissues. From Lepus europaeus (European hare).
   2461..2595    -  polyA_signal   SV40 poly(A) signal: SV40 polyadenylation signal
   2662..2678    +  misc_feature   MCS (fragment): pBluescript multiple cloning site
   2710..2728    -  promoter       T7 promoter: promoter for bacteriophage T7 RNA polymerase
   2862..3671    +  CDS            KanR: aminoglycoside phosphotransferase; aph(3')-Ia; confers resistance to kanamycin in bacteria or G418 (Geneticin®) in eukaryotes
   3818..4406    +  rep_origin     ori: high-copy-number ColE1/pMB1/pBR322/pUC origin of replication
