[The description below was written by a language model from this plasmid's Addgene catalogue record and pLannotate feature annotations shown in this document.]
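Description:
pME_GGWDest+ is an empty bacterial cloning vector that links Golden Gate assembly to multisite Gateway cloning. It is recorded as derived from a pDONR backbone and is classed as a destination vector. It replicates in E. coli at high copy from a ColE1/pUC-type origin and is selected with kanamycin through an aph(3')-Ia KanR gene. No insert is present. The plasmid receives fragments joined by Golden Gate assembly, and the product then serves as a middle entry clone for a Gateway LR reaction.

In the annotated 4.5 kb sequence, the working region lies between attL1 and attL2, the sites that LR Clonase recombines with matching attR sites in a Gateway destination vector. Between them sits a lacZα cassette with its CAP binding site, lac promoter and lac operator, along with several short phage promoters (T7, SP6, T3) and remnants of a pBluescript polylinker. This layout suggests a replaceable stuffer that allows blue/white screening when assembled fragments displace it. However, the record does not identify the type IIS enzyme sites or overhangs used for the Golden Gate step.

Outside the att sites, the annotation also detects a simian CMV IE94 promoter fragment and an SP6 promoter upstream of attL1. Downstream of attL2 it finds a rabbit β-globin intron and an SV40 polyadenylation signal. The catalogue entry does not explain these eukaryotic elements, which would not transfer in an LR reaction. Small hits to lacI, f1 ori, RSF ori and a hornet peptide are short fragments and probably annotation artefacts. The plasmid is intended for combinatorial construction of fusion and recombination constructs.
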