Addgene plasmid #49321: pME_GGWDest+
Purpose: (Empty Backbone) Destination vector for Golden Gate assembly; middle entry vector for Gateway cloning
Depositing lab: Joachim Wittbrodt. Depositing organization: Universitaet Heidelberg. Publication: Golden GATEway cloning--a combinatorial approach to generate fusion and recombination constructs. Kirchmaier S, Lust K, Wittbrodt J. PLoS One. 2013 Oct 7;8(10):e76117. doi: 10.1371/journal.pone.0076117. PubMed 24116091.
Backbone
  Vector backbone: pDONR
  Backbone manufacturer: Invitrogen
  Vector type: destination vector
Growth in bacteria
  Bacterial resistance: Kanamycin, 50 μg/mL
  Growth temperature: 37°C
  Growth strain: DH5alpha
  Copy number: High Copy
Gene/Insert
  Gene/Insert name: None
Terms and licenses: Academic/Nonprofit Terms; Industry Terms: Not Available to Industry
How to cite: pME_GGWDest+ was a gift from Joachim Wittbrodt (Addgene plasmid # 49321 ; http://n2t.net/addgene:49321 ; RRID:Addgene_49321)
