>Addgene plasmid #49321 | pME_GGWDest+ | addgene partial sequence | sequence record 76031 | CMV-F 5'-CGCAAATGGGCGGTAGGCGTG-3'
TGCCTGGGGACGTCGGAGCAAGCTTGATTTAGGTGACACTATAGACGGCCAGTCTTAAGCTCGGGCCCCA
AATAATGATTTTATTTTGACTGATAGTGACCTGTTCGTTGCAACAAATTGATGAGCAATGCTTTTTTATA
ATGCCAACTTTGTACAAAAAAGCAGGCTTGTAAAACGACGGCCAGTGAGCGCGCGTAATACGACTCACTA
TAGGGCGAATTGGGTACCGCCGCCATGGCGAGACCCGCGCTTAATGCGCCGCTACAGGGCGCGTCCATTC
GCCATTCAGGCTGCGCAACTGTTGGGAAGGGCGATCGGTGCGGGCCTCTTCGCTATTACGCCAGCTGGCG
AAAGGGGGATGTGCTGCAAGGCGATTAAGTTGGGTAACGCCAGGGTTTTCCCAGTCACGACGTTGTAAAA
CGACGGCCAGTGAATTGTAATACGACTCACTATAGGGCGAATTGGGCCCGACGTCGCATGCTCCCGGCCG
CCATGGCGGCCGCGGGAATTCGATATCACTAGTGAATTCGCGGCCGCCTGCAGGTCGACCATATGGGAGA
GCTCCCAACGCGTTGGATGCATAGCTTGAGTATTCTATAGTGTCACCTAAATAGCTTGGCGTAATCATGG
TCATAGCTGTTTCCTGTGTGAAATTGTTATCCGCTCACAATTCCACACAACATACGAGCCGGAAGCATAA
AGTGTAAAGCCTGGGGTGCCTAATGAGTGAGCTAACTCACATTAATT
