>Addgene plasmid #49321 | pME_GGWDest+ | addgene partial sequence | sequence record 77031 | Bglob-int-R
ATCAAGGGTCCCCAAACTCACCCTGAAGTTCTCAGGATCGGTCGAGATCCTTACTTAGTTACCCGGGAGG
ATGAGGGGATATCAGCTGGATGGCAAATAATGATTTTATTTTGACTGATAGTGACCTGTTCGTTGCAACA
AATTGATAAGCAATGCTTTCTTATAATGCCAACTTTGTACAAGAAAGCTGGGTGCTATGACCATGATTAC
GCCAAGCGCGCAATTAACCCTCACTAAAGGGAACAAAAGCTGGAGCTCCACCGCGGTGGCGGCCGCTCTA
GAACTAGTGGATCCCCCGGGCTGCAGGAATTCGATATCAAGCTTATCGATACCGTCGACCTCGAGCCTTA
AGAGACCCCGAGCGCAGCGAGTCAGTGAGCGAGGAAGCGGAAGAGCGCCCAATACGCAAACCGCCTCTCC
CCGCGCGTTGGCCGATTCATTAATGCAGCTGGCACGACAGGTTTCCCGACTGGAAAGCGGGCAGTGAGCG
CAACGCAATTAATGTGAGTTAGCTCACTCATTAGGCACCCCAGGCTTTACACTTTATGCTTCCGGCTCGT
ATGTTGTGTGGAATTGTGAGCGGATAACAATTTCACACAGGAAACAGCTATGACCATGATTACGCCAAGC
TATTTAGGTGACACTATAGAATACTCAAGCTATGCATCCAACGCGTTGGGAGCTCTCCCATATGGTCGAC
CTGCAGGCGGCCGCGAATTCACTAGTGATATCGAATTCCCGCGGCCGCCATGGCGGCCGGGAGCATGCGA
CGTCGGGCCCAATTCGCCCTATAGTGAGTCGTATTACAATTCACTGGCCGTCGTTTTACAACGTCGTGAC
TGGGAAAACCCTGGCGTTACC
